Addgene plasmid #17707: T alpha 1p-DsRed2
Depositing lab: Nicholas Gaiano. Depositing organization: Johns Hopkins University and School of Medicine. Publication: Differential Notch signalling distinguishes neural stem cells from intermediate progenitors. Mizutani K, Yoon K, Dang L, Tokunaga A, Gaiano N. Nature. 2007 Sep 20. 449(7160):351-5. 10.1038/nature06090 PubMed 17721509.
Backbone
  Vector backbone: na
  Vector type: Mammalian Expression
Growth in bacteria
  Bacterial resistance: Ampicillin, 100 μg/mL
  Growth temperature: 37°C
  Growth strain: DH5alpha
  Copy number: High Copy
Gene/Insert
  Gene/Insert name: T alpha 1p (alt names: tubulin alpha1 promoter; Tuba1a)
  Species: R. norvegicus (rat)
  Entrez Gene: Tuba1a (a.k.a. Tuba1)
  Tag / fusion protein: DsRed2 (C terminal on insert)
  Cloning method: Restriction Enzyme
  Sequencing primers: 5′ na; 3′ DsRed1-N
Terms and licenses: Academic/Nonprofit Terms; Industry Terms: Not Available to Industry
How to cite: T alpha 1p-DsRed2 was a gift from Nicholas Gaiano (Addgene plasmid # 17707 ; http://n2t.net/addgene:17707 ; RRID:Addgene_17707)
