[The description below was written by a language model from this plasmid's Addgene catalogue record.]
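Description:
T alpha 1p-DsRed2 is a mammalian expression plasmid that works as a promoter-reporter construct. The rat tubulin alpha 1 (Tuba1a) promoter is placed upstream of the red fluorescent protein DsRed2. The record lists DsRed2 as a "C-terminal tag on the insert". Because the insert is a promoter rather than a coding sequence, this is best read as DsRed2 lying downstream of the promoter and being transcribed from it, not as a protein fusion. The backbone is not named in the record, and no feature table is available. Elements such as the polyadenylation signal, the bacterial origin of replication and any mammalian selection marker are therefore not documented. The plasmid is propagated in E. coli as a high-copy construct under ampicillin selection, and the insert was assembled by restriction enzyme cloning.

The T alpha 1 tubulin promoter is generally known to be active in neuronally committed progenitors and young neurons. Red fluorescence from this construct should therefore mark cells that have switched on this early neuronal program. The associated publication concerns differences in Notch signalling between neural stem cells and intermediate progenitors. This suggests the plasmid was used to label and distinguish progenitor or neuronal populations in the developing nervous system, probably alongside other reporters with different spectra. The record does not state the delivery method, the exact length of the promoter fragment or the specific experimental design.
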