>Addgene plasmid #17707 | T alpha 1p-DsRed2 | addgene partial sequence | sequence record 23662 | 17707 with DsRed1-N
CTTCGCTTCCGGTGTTGTGGCCCTCGTAGGGGCGGCCCTCGCCCTCGCCCTCGATCTCGAACTCGTGGCC
GTTCACGGTGCCCTCCATGCGCACCTTGAAGCGCATGAACTCGGTGATGACGTTCTCGGAGGAGGCCATG
GTGGCGACCGGCTAGAACTAGTGGATCCCCCGCTCACCGGTGTTGCTGCTTCGCGGCTGCCGGGTGGATG
GCGGAGGCGAGGAGGAGGTGTTGCTTCTTACAGCGCGACTCTTAAGCGGTCGATGTAAGAGAACCTGCGG
CACTTGGGCGGATGCGCCTCCTTATATACAGCTCGGTCACCATGGGGATGGGCCAAGGCCTTTTCCTGTT
GGTCCAGACCCCTCCGTCTGCCCAGAGAAGCCGCGACAGGAGAGTGGTGATTGGTGCAAGCGACATGGTA
TGAGGTAATCTCTCCCCCCTTCCCCCCCTCGCTAGCATCCGTAGATTTTGCATCCTTCAGACAAAGGCCT
CGCAAAAGCAACTAGCCGAGCATCCATTATGGGGTGGAGCTGGGGAGGGGTAGAGAGGGAAGAAAGAAAA
CGGGGGTTGGGTGATTATACGGAGCTTAAACCTTAAACTGTAGTTAGGATAATTTAAGGTTTTCCCCAAC
ACTTAATCACAGAATTTGTGTTGAGATTCTTTATGGTAAATTCCAGCTTTTCATTTATACTACACTAAAT
TTAAATACGTTCCGTCAGGATTCAACATCTCTGTTCGCTTTAAATAAAGTAGCAAGAGCTATGGGAATGA
TGGTCAAAAAGGCGTGGGTAAATGTTTAGTTTTACAGTTGTATTATTGTGGTTATTATTATTACTATTAT
TATTAATATTTGAGCAAAATTCAGAGTCATANAAAACNGCNTACTAANCCGGG
